Addgene plasmid #115159: pGE-attBCC-FRT-mW (pTL788)
Purpose: Integration vector for phiC31-mediated transgenesis using a genomic attP-CC site. Contains an attB-CC site, the visible GMR-white flanked by a FRT site for FLP-mediated removal.
Depositing lab: Tobias Langenhan. Depositing organization: University of Leipzig. Publication: Parallel Genomic Engineering of Two Drosophila Genes Using Orthogonal attB/attP Sites. Blanco-Redondo B, Langenhan T. G3 (Bethesda). 2018 Jul 31. pii: g3.118.200565. doi: 10.1534/g3.118.200565. PubMed 30065043.
Backbone
  Vector backbone: pGE
  Backbone size w/o insert (bp): 6011
  Total vector size (bp): 6164
  Vector type: Insect Expression
  Selectable markers: mini-White
Growth in bacteria
  Bacterial resistance: Ampicillin, 100 μg/mL
  Growth temperature: 37°C
  Growth strain: DH5alpha
  Copy number: High Copy
Gene/Insert
  Gene/Insert name: attB-CC FRT
  Species: Synthetic
  Insert size (bp): 153
  Cloning method: Restriction Enzyme; 5′ cloning site SacII (not destroyed); 3′ cloning site BsiWI (not destroyed)
  Sequencing primers: 5′ 5'-TCGAATTGCCGGCTGTACACTTA-3'; 3′ 5'-TGCGACAGAGTGAGAGAGCAAT-3'
Terms and licenses: Academic/Nonprofit Terms; Industry Terms: Not Available to Industry
Depositor comments: Based on pGE-attB vector from Yang Hong (Huang et al., PNAS, 2009; DOI: 10.1073/pnas.0900641106)
How to cite: pGE-attBCC-FRT-mW (pTL788) was a gift from Tobias Langenhan (Addgene plasmid # 115159 ; http://n2t.net/addgene:115159 ; RRID:Addgene_115159)
