[The description below was written by a language model from this plasmid's Addgene catalogue record and pLannotate feature annotations shown in this document.]
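Description:
pGE-attBCC-FRT-mW (pTL788) is a 6,164 bp Drosophila integration vector built on the pGE-attB genomic engineering backbone. It is designed for phiC31 integrase-mediated transgenesis into a genomic landing site that carries the matching attP-CC variant. It is maintained in E. coli as a high-copy plasmid through a ColE1/pUC-type origin. Bacterial selection is with ampicillin, provided by a β-lactamase gene under its native bla promoter.

The defining element is a 153 bp synthetic insert cloned between SacII and BsiWI, both of which are retained. It supplies an attB-CC site followed by a minimal FRT site. The "CC" designation and the associated publication title indicate an orthogonal attB/attP pair, intended to recombine only with its cognate attP-CC site. This allows two loci to be engineered in parallel without cross-reaction with a second attB/attP pair. Downstream lies the white eye-colour marker, described by the depositor as GMR-white, which gives a visible pigmentation phenotype for scoring integrants in a white mutant background. The GMR regulatory element is not separately annotated in the feature table.

The FRT site beside the marker allows later FLP-mediated removal of white. The record does not say where the second FRT needed for excision comes from; it would presumably lie at the genomic landing site. Annotation also detects P element 5′ and 3′ end sequences, a short gypsy insulator fragment and a mini-white fragment, which are likely remnants of the parental backbone. The vector carries no gene of interest and serves as a base for cloning sequences to be reintroduced at an attP-CC-tagged locus.
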