Features (pLannotate 1.2.2; 10 found; start..end, strand, type, name):
      1..233     -  misc_feature   P element 3' end: P element 3' end
    242..286     -  protein_bind   gypsy insulator (fragment): chromatin insulator from Drosophila Su(Hw), CP190, and Mod(mdg4)67.2
    341..394     +  protein_bind   attB (fragment): attB site for the φC31 integrase (Groth et al., 2000) phage φC31 integrase
    455..488     +  protein_bind   FRT (minimal): supports FLP-mediated excision but not integration (Turan and Bode, 2011) FLP recombinase from the Saccharomyces cerevisiae 2μ plasmid
   1282..3342    +  CDS            w: WHITE_DROME - Experimental evidence at transcript level: Swiss-Prot protein existence level 2. Part of a membrane-spanning permease system necessary for the transport of pigment precursors into pigment cells responsible for eye color. White dimerize with brown for the transport of guanine. Scarlet and white complex transports a metabolic intermediate (such as 3- hydroxy kynurenine) from the cytoplasm into the pigment granules. From Drosophila melanogaster (Fruit fly).
   3536..4121    -  misc_feature   P element 5' end: No description available
   4122..4350    -  CDS            mini-white (fragment): Drosophila white gene eye color pigment; white; This is a modified version of the white gene lacking part of the first intron.
   4356..4944    -  rep_origin     ori: high-copy-number ColE1/pMB1/pBR322/pUC origin of replication
   5115..5975    -  CDS            AmpR: β-lactamase; bla; confers resistance to ampicillin, carbenicillin, and related antibiotics
   5976..6080    -  promoter       AmpR promoter: bla
>Addgene plasmid #115159 | pGE-attBCC-FRT-mW (pTL788) | depositor full sequence | sequence record 216891 | pGE-attBCC-FRT-mW (pTL788) sequence 6164 bps
CATGATGAAATAACATAAGGTGGTCCCGTCGGCAAGAGACATCCACTTAACGTATGCTTGCAATAAGTGC
GAGTGAAAGGAATAGTATTCTGAGTGTCGTATTGAGTCTGAGTGAGACAGCGATATGATTGTTGATTAAC
CCTTAGCATGTCCGTGGGGTTTGAATTAACTCATAATATTAATTAGACGAAATTATTTTTAAAGTTTTAT
TTTTAATAATTTGCGAGTACGCAAAGCTAGAGTTGTTGGTTGGCACACCACAAATATACTGTTGCCGAGC
ACAATTCCGCTCGAATTGCCGGCTGTACACTTAAGAAGTTCCTACTGCAGGTAATGAATTGCCGCGGTGC
GGGTGCCAGGGCGTGCCCCCGGGCTCCCCGGGCGCGTACTCCACGAATTCTTGCATGCAATGCGGCCGCT
AGCAGATCTACTAGTCTCGAGGCGCGCCGGTACCGAAGTTCCTATTCTCTAGAAAGTATAGGAACTTCCG
TACGACTAGCACCTGACTGTCGAGCCCAGTGGAAACCCTTGAAATGCCTTTAAGTCGAGCCCAGTGGAAA
CCCTTGAAATGCCTTTAAGTCGAGCCCAGTGGAAACCCTTGAAATGCCTTTAAGTCGAGCCCAGTGGAAA
CCCTTGAAATGCCTTTAAGTCGAGCCCAGTGGAAACCCTTGAAATGCCTTTAAGTCGAGTAGCAGTCGAG
GTAGGTACGCCATGCCCCGTTATTCTCTATTCGTTTTGTGACTCTCCCTCTCTGTACTATTGCTCTCTCA
CTCTGTCGCACAGTAAACGGCACGCTATTCTCGTTGCTTCGAGAGAGCGCGCCTCGAATGTTCGCGAAAA
GAGCGCCGGAGTATAAATAGAGGCGCTTCGTCGACGGAGCGTCAATTCAATTCAAACAAGCAAAGTGAAC
ACATCGCGAAGCGTAAGCTGAGCAAACAAACAAGCGCAGCTGAACAAGCTAAACAATCTGCAATAAAGTG
CAAGTTAAAGTGAATCAATTAAAAGTAACCAACAACCAAGTAATTAAACTAAAAACTGCAACTACTGAAA
TCAACCAAGAAGTCATTATTGAAGACAAGAAGAGAACTCTGAATAGGTCGATAGCGTCAATTCGGCACGA
GCGGTTTCGTGACGAAGCTCCAAGCGGTTTACGCCATCAATTAAACACAAAGTGCTGTGCCAAAACTCCT
CTCGCTTCTTATTTTTGTTTGTTTTTTGAGTGATTGGGTGGGTGATTGGTTTTGGGTGGGTAAGCAGGGG
AAAGTGTGAAAAATCCCGGCAATGGGCCAAGAGGATCAGGAGCTATTAATTCGCGGAGGCAGCAAACACC
CATCTGCCGAGCATCTGAACAATGGTGACAGCGGAGCGGCTTCGCAGAGCTGCATTAACCAGGGCTTCGG
GCAGGCCAAAAACTACGGCACGCTCCTGCCACCCAGTCCGCCGGAGGACTCCGGTTCAGGGAGCGGCCAA
CTAGCCGAGAACCTCACCTATGCCTGGCACAATATGGACATCTTTGGGGCGGTCAATCAGCCGGGCTCCG
GATGGCGGCAGCTGGTCAACCGGACACGCGGACTATTCTGCAACGAGCGACACATACCGGCGCCCAGGAA
ACATTTGCTCAAGAACGTTTGCGGCGTGGCCTATCCGGGCGAACTTTTGGCCGTGATGGGCAGTTCCGGT
GCCGGAAAGACGACCCTGCTGAATGCCCTTGCCTTTCGATCGCCGCAGGGCATCCAAGTATCGCCATCCG
GGATGCGACTGCTCAATGGCCAACCTGTGGACGCCAAGGAGATGCAGGCCAGGTGCGCCTATGTCCAGCA
GGATGACCTCTTTATCGGCTCCCTAACGGCCAGGGAACACCTGATTTTCCAGGCCATGGTGCGGATGCCA
CGACATCTGACCTATCGGCAGCGAGTGGCCCGCGTGGATCAGGTGATCCAGGAGCTTTCGCTCAGCAAAT
GTCAGCACACGATCATCGGTGTGCCCGGCAGGGTGAAAGGTCTGTCCGGCGGAGAAAGGAAGCGTCTGGC
ATTCGCCTCCGAGGCACTAACCGATCCGCCGCTTCTGATCTGCGATGAGCCCACCTCCGGACTGGACTCA
TTTACCGCCCACAGCGTCGTCCAGGTGCTGAAGAAGCTGTCGCAGAAGGGCAAGACCGTCATCCTGACCA
TTCATCAGCCGTCTTCCGAGCTGTTTGAGCTCTTTGACAAGATCCTTCTGATGGCCGAGGGCAGGGTAGC
TTTCTTGGGCACTCCCAGCGAAGCCGTCGACTTCTTTTCCTACGTGGGTGCCCAGTGTCCTACCAACTAC
AATCCGGCGGACTTTTACGTACAGGTGTTGGCCGTTGTGCCCGGACGGGAGATCGAGTCCCGTGATCGGA
TCGCCAAGATATGCGACAATTTTGCCATTAGCAAAGTAGCCCGGGATATGGAGCAGTTGTTGGCCACCAA
AAATTTGGAGAAGCCACTGGAGCAGCCGGAGAATGGGTACACCTACAAGGCCACCTGGTTCATGCAGTTC
CGGGCGGTCCTGTGGCGATCCTGGCTGTCGGTGCTCAAGGAACCACTCCTCGTAAAAGTGCGACTTATTC
AGACAACGATGGTTGCCATCTTGATTGGCCTCATCTTTTTGGGCCAACAACTCACGCAAGTGGGCGTGAT
GAATATCAACGGAGCCATCTTCCTCTTCCTGACCAACATGACCTTTCAAAACGTCTTTGCCACGATAAAT
GTGTTCACCTCAGAGCTGCCAGTTTTTATGAGGGAGGCCCGAAGTCGACTTTATCGCTGTGACACATACT
TTCTGGGCAAAACGATTGCCGAATTGCCGCTTTTTCTCACAGTGCCACTGGTCTTCACGGCGATTGCCTA
TCCGATGATCGGACTGCGGGCCGGAGTGCTGCACTTCTTCAACTGCCTGGCGCTGGTCACTCTGGTGGCC
AATGTGTCAACGTCCTTCGGATATCTAATATCCTGCGCCAGCTCCTCGACCTCGATGGCGCTGTCTGTGG
GTCCGCCGGTTATCATACCATTCCTGCTCTTTGGCGGCTTCTTCTTGAACTCGGGCTCGGTGCCAGTATA
CCTCAAATGGTTGTCGTACCTCTCATGGTTCCGTTACGCCAACGAGGGTCTGCTGATTAACCAATGGGCG
GACGTGGAGCCGGGCGAAATTAGCTGCACATCGTCGAACACCACGTGCCCCAGTTCGGGCAAGGTCATCC
TGGAGACGCTTAACTTCTCCGCCGCCGATCTGCCGCTGGACTACGTGGGTCTGGCCATTCTCATCGTGAG
CTTCCGGGTGCTCGCATATCTGGCTCTAAGACTTCGGGCCCGACGCAAGGAGTAGCCGACATATATCCGA
AATAACTGTTTGTTTTTTTTTTTTACCATTATTACCATCGTGTTTACTGTTTATTGCCCCCTCAAAAAGC
TAATGTAATTATATTTGTGCCAATAAAAACAAGATATGACCTATAGAATACAAAAAAAAAAAAAAAAAAA
AAAAAAAAACTCGACACCGGGATCCAAACCTAGTGGCTGCTGCTCTAAACGACGCATTTCGTACTCCAAA
GTACGAATTTTTTCCCTCAAGCTCTTATTTTCATTAAACAATGAACAGGACCTAACGCACAGTCACGTTA
TTGTTTACATAAATGATTTTTTTTACTATTCAAACTTACTCTGTTTGTGTACTCCCACTGGTATAGCCTT
CTTTTATCTTTTCTGGTTCAGGCTCTATCACTTTACTAGGTACGGCATCTGCGTTGAGTCGCCTCCTTTT
AAATGTCTGACCTTTTGCAGGTGCAGCCTTCCACTGCGAATCATTAAAGTGGGTATCACAAATTTGGGAG
TTTTCACCAAGGCTGCACCCAAGGCTCTGCTCCCACAATTTTCTCTTAATAGCACACTTCGGCACGTGAA
TTAATTTTACTCCAGTCACAGCTTTGCAGCAAAATTTGCAATATTTCATTTTTTTTTATTCCACGTAAGG
GTTAATGTTTTCAAAAAAAAATTCGTCCGCACACAACCTTTCCTCTCAACAAGCAAACGTGCACTGAATT
TAAGTGTATACTTCGGTAAGCTTCGGCTATCGACGGGACCACCTTATGTTATTTCATCATGGGCCAGACC
CACGTAGTCCAGCGGCAGATCGGCGGCGGAGAAGTTAAGCGTCTCCAGGATGACCTTGCCCGAACTGGGG
CACGTGGTGTTCGACGATGTGCAGCTAATTTCGCCCGGCTCCACGTCCGCCCATTGGTTAATCAGCAGAC
CCTCGTTGGCGTAACGGAACCATGAGAGGTACGACAACCATTTGAGGTATACTGGCACCGAGCCCGAGTT
CAAGAAGAAGGCGTTTTTCCATAGGCTCCGCCCCCCTGACGAGCATCACAAAAATCGACGCTCAAGTCAG
AGGTGGCGAAACCCGACAGGACTATAAAGATACCAGGCGTTTCCCCCTGGAAGCTCCCTCGTGCGCTCTC
CTGTTCCGACCCTGCCGCTTACCGGATACCTGTCCGCCTTTCTCCCTTCGGGAAGCGTGGCGCTTTCTCA
TAGCTCACGCTGTAGGTATCTCAGTTCGGTGTAGGTCGTTCGCTCCAAGCTGGGCTGTGTGCACGAACCC
CCCGTTCAGCCCGACCGCTGCGCCTTATCCGGTAACTATCGTCTTGAGTCCAACCCGGTAAGACACGACT
TATCGCCACTGGCAGCAGCCACTGGTAACAGGATTAGCAGAGCGAGGTATGTAGGCGGTGCTACAGAGTT
CTTGAAGTGGTGGCCTAACTACGGCTACACTAGAAGGACAGTATTTGGTATCTGCGCTCTGCTGAAGCCA
GTTACCTTCGGAAAAAGAGTTGGTAGCTCTTGATCCGGCAAACAAACCACCGCTGGTAGCGGTGGTTTTT
TTGTTTGCAAGCAGCAGATTACGCGCAGAAAAAAAGGATCTCAAGAAGATCCTTTGATCTTTTCTACGGG
GTCTGACGCTCAGTGGAACGAAAACTCACGTTAAGGGATTTTGGTCATGAGATTATCAAAAAGGATCTTC
ACCTAGATCCTTTTAAATTAAAAATGAAGTTTTAAATCAATCTAAAGTATATATGAGTAAACTTGGTCTG
ACAGTTACCAATGCTTAATCAGTGAGGCACCTATCTCAGCGATCTGTCTATTTCGTTCATCCATAGTTGC
CTGACTCCCCGTCGTGTAGATAACTACGATACGGGAGGGCTTACCATCTGGCCCCAGTGCTGCAATGATA
CCGCGAGACCCACGCTCACCGGCTCCAGATTTATCAGCAATAAACCAGCCAGCCGGAAGGGCCGAGCGCA
GAAGTGGTCCTGCAACTTTATCCGCCTCCATCCAGTCTATTAATTGTTGCCGGGAAGCTAGAGTAAGTAG
TTCGCCAGTTAATAGTTTGCGCAACGTTGTTGCCATTGCTACAGGCATCGTGGTGTCACGCTCGTCGTTT
GGTATGGCTTCATTCAGCTCCGGTTCCCAACGATCAAGGCGAGTTACATGATCCCCCATGTTGTGCAAAA
AAGCGGTTAGCTCCTTCGGTCCTCCGATCGTTGTCAGAAGTAAGTTGGCCGCAGTGTTATCACTCATGGT
TATGGCAGCACTGCATAATTCTCTTACTGTCATGCCATCCGTAAGATGCTTTTCTGTGACTGGTGAGTAC
TCAACCAAGTCATTCTGAGAATAGTGTATGCGGCGACCGAGTTGCTCTTGCCCGGCGTCAATACGGGATA
ATACCGCGCCACATAGCAGAACTTTAAAAGTGCTCATCATTGGAAAACGTTCTTCGGGGCGAAAACTCTC
AAGGATCTTACCGCTGTTGAGATCCAGTTCGATGTAACCCACTCGTGCACCCAACTGATCTTCAGCATCT
TTTACTTTCACCAGCGTTTCTGGGTGAGCAAAAACAGGAAGGCAAAATGCCGCAAAAAAGGGAATAAGGG
CGACACGGAAATGTTGAATACTCATACTCTTCCTTTTTCAATATTATTGAAGCATTTATCAGGGTTATTG
TCTCATGAGCGGATACATATTTGAATGTATTTAGAAAAATAAACAAATAGGGGTTCCGCGCACATTTCCC
CGAAAAGTGCCACCTGCGAAGTCTTAGAGCCAGATATGCGAGCACCCGGAAGCTCACGATGAGAATGGCC
AGAC
