>Addgene plasmid #115159 | pGE-attBCC-FRT-mW (pTL788) | addgene partial sequence | sequence record 224342 | Addgene NGS Result
AAAAAAACTCGACACCGGGATCCAAACCTAGTGGCTGCTGCTCTAAACGACGCATTTCGTACTCCAAAGT
ACGAATTTTTTCCCTCAAGCTCTTATTTTCATTAAACAATGAACAGGACCTAACGCACAGTCACGTTATT
GTTTACATAAATGATTTTTTTTACTATTCAAACTTACTCTGTTTGTGTACTCCCACTGGTATAGCCTTCT
TTTATCTTTTCTGGTTCAGGCTCTATCACTTTACTAGGTACGGCATCTGCGTTGAGTCGCCTCCTTTTAA
ATGTCTGACCTTTTGCAGGTGCAGCCTTCCACTGCGAATCATTAAAGTGGGTATCACAAATTTGGGAGTT
TTCACCAAGGCTGCACCCAAGGCTCTGCTCCCACAATTTTCTCTTAATAGCACACTTCGGCACGTGAATT
AATTTTACTCCAGTCACAGCTTTGCAGCAAAATTTGCAATATTTCATTTTTTTTTATTCCACGTAAGGGT
TAATGTTTTCAAAAAAAAATTCGTCCGCACACAACCTTTCCTCTCAACAAGCAAACGTGCACTGAATTTA
AGTGTATACTTCGGTAAGCTTCGGCTATCGACGGGACCACCTTATGTTATTTCATCATGGGCCAGACCCA
CGTAGTCCAGCGGCAGATCGGCGGCGGAGAAGTTAAGCGTCTCCAGGATGACCTTGCCCGAACTGGGGCA
CGTGGTGTTCGACGATGTGCAGCTAATTTCGCCCGGCTCCACGTCCGCCCATTGGTTAATCAGCAGACCC
TCGTTGGCGTAACGGAACCATGAGAGGTACGACAACCATTTGAGGTATACTGGCACCGAGCCCGAGTTCA
AGAAGAAGGCGTTTTTCCATAGGCTCCGCCCCCCTGACGAGCATCACAAAAATCGACGCTCAAGTCAGAG
GTGGCGAAACCCGACAGGACTATAAAGATACCAGGCGTTTCCCCCTGGAAGCTCCCTCGTGCGCTCTCCT
GTTCCGACCCTGCCGCTTACCGGATACCTGTCCGCCTTTCTCCCTTCGGGAAGCGTGGCGCTTTCTCATA
GCTCACGCTGTAGGTATCTCAGTTCGGTGTAGGTCGTTCGCTCCAAGCTGGGCTGTGTGCACGAACCCCC
CGTTCAGCCCGACCGCTGCGCCTTATCCGGTAACTATCGTCTTGAGTCCAACCCGGTAAGACACGACTTA
TCGCCACTGGCAGCAGCCACTGGTAACAGGATTAGCAGAGCGAGGTATGTAGGCGGTGCTACAGAGTTCT
TGAAGTGGTGGCCTAACTACGGCTACACTAGAAGAACAGTATTTGGTATCTGCGCTCTGCTGAAGCCAGT
TACCTTCGGAAAAAGAGTTGGTAGCTCTTGATCCGGCAAACAAACCACCGCTGGTAGCGGTGGTTTTTTT
GTTTGCAAGCAGCAGATTACGCGCAGAAAAAAAGGATCTCAAGAAGATCCTTTGATCTTTTCTACGGGGT
CTGACGCTCAGTGGAACGAAAACTCACGTTAAGGGATTTTGGTCATGAGATTATCAAAAAGGATCTTCAC
CTAGATCCTTTTAAATTAAAAATGAAGTTTTAAATCAATCTAAAGTATATATGAGTAAACTTGGTCTGAC
AGTTACCAATGCTTAATCAGTGAGGCACCTATCTCAGCGATCTGTCTATTTCGTTCATCCATAGTTGCCT
GACTCCCCGTCGTGTAGATAACTACGATACGGGAGGGCTTACCATCTGGCCCCAGTGCTGCAATGATACC
GCGAGACCCACGCTCACCGGCTCCAGATTTATCAGCAATAAACCAGCCAGCCGGAAGGGCCGAGCGCAGA
AGTGGTCCTGCAACTTTATCCGCCTCCATCCAGTCTATTAATTGTTGCCGGGAAGCTAGAGTAAGTAGTT
CGCCAGTTAATAGTTTGCGCAACGTTGTTGCCATTGCTACAGGCATCGTGGTGTCACGCTCGTCGTTTGG
TATGGCTTCATTCAGCTCCGGTTCCCAACGATCAAGGCGAGTTACATGATCCCCCATGTTGTGCAAAAAA
GCGGTTAGCTCCTTCGGTCCTCCGATCGTTGTCAGAAGTAAGTTGGCCGCAGTGTTATCACTCATGGTTA
TGGCAGCACTGCATAATTCTCTTACTGTCATGCCATCCGTAAGATGCTTTTCTGTGACTGGTGAGTACTC
AACCAAGTCATTCTGAGAATAGTGTATGCGGCGACCGAGTTGCTCTTGCCCGGCGTCAATACGGGATAAT
ACCGCGCCACATAGCAGAACTTTAAAAGTGCTCATCATTGGAAAACGTTCTTCGGGGCGAAAACTCTCAA
GGATCTTACCGCTGTTGAGATCCAGTTCGATGTAACCCACTCGTGCACCCAACTGATCTTCAGCATCTTT
TACTTTCACCAGCGTTTCTGGGTGAGCAAAAACAGGAAGGCAAAATGCCGCAAAAAAGGGAATAAGGGCG
ACACGGAAATGTTGAATACTCATACTCTTCCTTTTTCAATATTATTGAAGCATTTATCAGGGTTATTGTC
TCATGAGCGGATACATATTTGAATGTATTTAGAAAAATAAACAAATAGGGGTTCCGCGCACATTTCCCCG
AAAAGTGCCACCTCGAAGTCTTAGAGCCAGATATGCGAGCACCCGGAAGCTCACGATGAGAATGGCCAGA
CCATGATGAAATAACATAAGGTGGTCCCGTCGGCAAGAGACATCCACTTAACGTATGCTTGCAATAAGTG
CGAGTGAAAGGAATAGTATTCTGAGTGTCGTATTGAGTCTGAGTGAGACAGCGATATGATTGTTGATTAA
CCCTTAGCATGTCCGTGGGGTTTGAATTAACTCATAATATTAATTAGACGAAATTATTTTTAAAGTTTTA
TTTTTAATAATTTGCGAGTACGCAAAGCTAGAGTTGTTGGTTGGCACACCACAAATATACTGTTGCCGAG
CACAATTCCGCTCGAATTGCCGGCTGTACACTTAAGAAGTTCCTACTGCAGGTAATGAATTGCCGCGGTG
CGGGTGCCAGGGCGTGCCCCCGGGCTCCCCGGGCGCGTACTCCACGAATTCTTGCATGCAATGCGGCCGC
TAGCAGATCTACTAGTCTCGAGGCGCGCCGGTACCGAAGTTCCTATTCTCTAGAAAGTATAGGAACTTCC
GTACGACTAGCACCTGACTGTCGAGCCCAGTGGAAACCCTTGAAATGCCTTTAAGTCGAGCCCAGTGGAA
ACCCTTGAAATGCCTTTAAGTCGAGCCCAGTGGAAACCCTTGAAATGCCTTTAAGTCGAGCCCAGTGGAA
ACCCTTGAAATGCCTTTAAGTCGAGCCCAGTGGAAACCCTTGAAATGCCTTTAAGTCGAGTAGCAGTCGA
GGTAGGTACGCCATGCCCCGTTATTCTCTATTCGTTTTGTGACTCTCCCTCTCTGTACTATTGCTCTCTC
ACTCTGTCGCACAGTAAACGGCACGCTATTCTCGTTGCTTCGAGAGAGCGCGCCTCGAATGTTCGCGAAA
AGAGCGCCGGAGTATAAATAGAGGCGCTTCGTCGACGGAGCGTCAATTCAATTCAAACAAGCAAAGTGAA
CACATCGCGAAGCGTAAGCTGAGCAAACAAACAAGCGCAGCTGAACAAGCTAAACAATCTGCAATAAAGT
GCAAGTTAAAGTGAATCAATTAAAAGTAACCAACAACCAAGTAATTAAACTAAAAACTGCAACTACTGAA
ATCAACCAAGAAGTCATTATTGAAGACAAGAAGAGAACTCTGAATAGGTCGATAGCGTCAATTCGGCACG
AGCGGTTTCGTGACGAAGCTCCAAGCGGTTTACGCCATCAATTAAACACAAAGTGCTGTGCCAAAACTCC
TCTCGCTTCTTATTTTTGTTTGTTTTTTGAGTGATTGGGTGGGTGATTGGTTTTGGGTGGGTAAGCAGGG
GAAAGTGTGAAAAATCCCGGCAATGGGCCAAGAGGATCAGGAGCTATTAATTCGCGGAGGCAGCAAACAC
CCATCTGCCGAGCATCTGAACAATGGTGACAGCGGAGCGGCTTCGCAGAGCTGCATTAACCAGGGCTTCG
GGCAGGCCAAAAACTACGGCACGCTCCTGCCACCCAGTCCGCCGGAGGACTCCGGTTCAGGGAGCGGCCA
ACTAGCCGAGAACCTCACCTATGCCTGGCACAATATGGACATCTTTGGGGCGGTCAATCAGCCGGGCTCC
GGATGGCGGCAGCTGGTCAACCGGACACGCGGACTATTCTGCAACGAGCGACACATACCGGCGCCCAGGA
AACATTTGCTCAAGAACGTTTGCGGCGTGGCCTATCCGGGCGAACTTTTGGCCGTGATGGGCAGTTCCGG
TGCCGGAAAGACGACCCTGCTGAATGCCCTTGCCTTTCGATCGCCGCAGGGCATCCAAGTATCGCCATCC
GGGATGCGACTGCTCAATGGCCAACCTGTGGACGCCAAGGAGATGCAGGCCAGGTGCGCCTATGTCCAGC
AGGATGACCTCTTTATCGGCTCCCTAACGGCCAGGGAACACCTGATTTTCCAGGCCATGGTGCGGATGCC
ACGACATCTGACCTATCGGCAGCGAGTGGCCCGCGTGGATCAGGTGATCCAGGAGCTTTCGCTCAGCAAA
TGTCAGCACACGATCATCGGTGTGCCCGGCAGGGTGAAAGGTCTGTCCGGCGGAGAAAGGAAGCGTCTGG
CATTCGCCTCCGAGGCACTAACCGATCCGCCGCTTCTGATCTGCGATGAGCCCACCTCCGGACTGGACTC
ATTTACCGCCCACAGCGTCGTCCAGGTGCTGAAGAAGCTGTCGCAGAAGGGCAAGACCGTCATCCTGACC
ATTCATCAGCCGTCTTCCGAGCTGTTTGAGCTCTTTGACAAGATCCTTCTGATGGCCGAGGGCAGGGTAG
CTTTCTTGGGCACTCCCAGCGAAGCCGTCGACTTCTTTTCCTACGTGGGTGCCCAGTGTCCTACCAACTA
CAATCCGGCGGACTTTTACGTACAGGTGTTGGCCGTTGTGCCCGGACGGGAGATCGAGTCCCGTGATCGG
ATCGCCAAGATATGCGACAATTTTGCCATTAGCAAAGTAGCCCGGGATATGGAGCAGTTGTTGGCCACCA
AAAATTTGGAGAAGCCACTGGAGCAGCCGGAGAATGGGTACACCTACAAGGCCACCTGGTTCATGCAGTT
CCGGGCGGTCCTGTGGCGATCCTGGCTGTCGGTGCTCAAGGAACCACTCCTCGTAAAAGTGCGACTTATT
CAGACAACGATGGTTGCCATCTTGATTGGCCTCATCTTTTTGGGCCAACAACTCACGCAAGTGGGCGTGA
TGAATATCAACGGAGCCATCTTCCTCTTCCTGACCAACATGACCTTTCAAAACGTCTTTGCCACGATAAA
TGTGTTCACCTCAGAGCTGCCAGTTTTTATGAGGGAGGCCCGAAGTCGACTTTATCGCTGTGACACATAC
TTTCTGGGCAAAACGATTGCCGAATTGCCGCTTTTTCTCACAGTGCCACTGGTCTTCACGGCGATTGCCT
ATCCGATGATCGGACTGCGGGCCGGAGTGCTGCACTTCTTCAACTGCCTGGCGCTGGTCACTCTGGTGGC
CAATGTGTCAACGTCCTTCGGATATCTAATATCCTGCGCCAGCTCCTCGACCTCGATGGCGCTGTCTGTG
GGTCCGCCGGTTATCATACCATTCCTGCTCTTTGGCGGCTTCTTCTTGAACTCGGGCTCGGTGCCAGTAT
ACCTCAAATGGTTGTCGTACCTCTCATGGTTCCGTTACGCCAACGAGGGTCTGCTGATTAACCAATGGGC
GGACGTGGAGCCGGGCGAAATTAGCTGCACATCGTCGAACACCACGTGCCCCAGTTCGGGCAAGGTCATC
CTGGAGACGCTTAACTTCTCCGCCGCCGATCTGCCGCTGGACTACGTGGGTCTGGCCATTCTCATCGTGA
GCTTCCGGGTGCTCGCATATCTGGCTCTAAGACTTCGGGCCCGACGCAAGGAGTAGCCGACATATATCCG
AAATAACTGTTTGTTTTTTTTTTTTACCATTATTACCATCGTGTTTACTGTTTATTGCCCCCTCAAAAAG
CTAATGTAATTATATTTGTGCCAATAAAAACAAGATATGACCTATAGAATACAAAAAAA
